>Addgene plasmid #20904 | pCSP1-mp53AS-6xMUT | addgene partial sequence | sequence record 26692 | SP6 5'-ATTTAGGTGACACTATAG-3'
TGTCTTTGAGGATTATCGATGCCGCCATGACTGCCCTGGAGGAGGCCCAGGCCGACATCGCCCTCGAGCT
TCCTCTGGCCCAGGAGGCCTTTGCCGGCTTATGGAAACTACTTCCTCCAGAAGATATCCTGCCATCACCT
CACTGCATGGACGATCTGTTGCTGCCCCAGGATGTTGAGGAGTTTTTTGAAGGCCCAAGTGAAGCCCTCC
GAGTGTCAGGAGCTCCTGCAGCACAGGACCCTGTCACCGAGACCCCTGGGCCAGTGGCCCCTGCCCCAGC
CACTCCATGGCCCCTGTCATCTTTTGTCCCTTCTCAAAAAACTTACCAGGGCAACTATGGCTTCCACCTG
GGCTTCCTGCAGTCTGGGACAGCCAAGTCTGTTATGTGCACGTACTCTCCTCCCCTCAATAAGCTATTCT
GCCAGCTGGCGAAGACGTGCCCTGTGCAGTTGTGGGTCAGCGCCACACCTCCAGCTGGGAGCCGTGTCCG
CGCCATGGCCATCTACAAGAAGTCACAGCACATGACGGAGGTCGTGAGACGCTGCCCCCACCATGAGCGC
TGCTCCGATGGTGATGGCCTGGCTCCTCCCCAGCATCTTATCCGGGTGGAAGGAAATTTGTATCCCGAGT
ATCTGGAAGACAGGCAGACTTTTCGCCACAGCGTGGTGGTACCTTATGAGCCACCCGAGGCCGGCTCTGA
GTATACCACCATCCACTACAAGTACATGTGTAATAGCTCCTGCATGGGGGGCATGAACCGCCGACCTATC
CTTACATCATCACACTGGAANTNTCCAGTGGGANCTTCTGGANGGAAAGCTTNAGGTCGTGNTTN
