[The description below was written by a language model from this plasmid's Addgene catalogue record.]
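Description:
pCSP1-mp53AS-6xMUT is a mammalian expression plasmid built on the pCSP1 backbone (about 4.8 kb without insert). It carries an approximately 1.8 kb insert encoding a mutant form of mouse p53 (Trp53). It is maintained in E. coli as a high-copy plasmid under ampicillin selection. The record does not name the origin of replication, the promoter driving expression in mammalian cells, or any polyadenylation signal. No feature table is supplied, so these elements cannot be confirmed here. SP6 and T3 are listed as the 5′ and 3′ sequencing primers, which indicates that these phage promoter sequences flank the cloning site. The insert sits between BamHI and NotI sites, both of which were preserved. No epitope tag or reporter is recorded.

The insert is p53AS, the alternatively spliced isoform of mouse p53 that differs from the canonical protein at its C-terminus. In this "6xMUT" version, six phosphorylated serine/threonine residues in the N-terminal region (S4, S6, S9, S15, T18 and S20) have been changed to alanine, giving a protein that cannot be phosphorylated at these positions. Natural EcoRV and SacI sites near the 5′ end of the coding sequence were also removed to facilitate mutagenesis.

The associated publication concerns the integration of TGF-beta and Ras/MAPK signalling through p53 phosphorylation. In that context, the construct most plausibly serves as a phosphorylation-deficient p53 for comparison with the wild-type isoform, to test whether N-terminal phosphorylation is needed for p53 to function in these pathways.
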