Addgene plasmid #20904: pCSP1-mp53AS-6xMUT
Depositing lab: Stefano Piccolo. Depositing organization: University of Padua. Publication: Integration of TGF-beta and Ras/MAPK signaling through p53 phosphorylation. Cordenonsi M, Montagner M, Adorno M, Zacchigna L, Martello G, Mamidi A, Soligo S, Dupont S, Piccolo S. Science. 2007 Feb 9. 315(5813):840-3. 10.1126/science.1135961 PubMed 17234915.
Backbone
  Vector backbone: pCSP1
  Backbone size w/o insert (bp): 4800
  Vector type: Mammalian Expression
Growth in bacteria
  Bacterial resistance: Ampicillin, 100 μg/mL
  Growth temperature: 37°C
  Growth strain: DH5alpha
  Copy number: High Copy
Gene/Insert
  Gene/Insert name: p53AS (alt name: TP53, AS c-terminal isoform)
  Species: M. musculus (mouse)
  Insert size (bp): 1800
  Mutation: point mutation (Ser/Thr-Ala) of the 6 N-terminal phosphorylated residues (S4, S6, S9, S15, T18, S20). 5' natural EcoRV and SacI restriction sites eliminated for mutagenesis purposes.
  Entrez Gene: Trp53 (a.k.a. Tp53, bbl, bfy, bhy, p44, p53)
  Cloning method: Restriction Enzyme; 5′ cloning site BamHI (not destroyed); 3′ cloning site NotI (not destroyed)
  Sequencing primers: 5′ SP6; 3′ T3
Terms and licenses: Academic/Nonprofit Terms; Industry Terms: Not Available to Industry
How to cite: pCSP1-mp53AS-6xMUT was a gift from Stefano Piccolo (Addgene plasmid # 20904 ; http://n2t.net/addgene:20904 ; RRID:Addgene_20904)
